>Addgene plasmid #246739 | pCMV6 CHIP-Myc | addgene full sequence | sequence record 494420 | Addgene NGS Result
CAACCTTTCATAGAAGGCGGCGGTGGAATCGAAATCTCGTGATGGCAGGTTGGGCGTCGCTTGGTCGGTC
ATTTCGAACCCCAGAGTCCCGCTCAGAAGAACTCGTCAAGAAGGCGATAGAAGGCGATGCGCTGCGAATC
GGGAGCGGCGATACCGTAAAGCACGAGGAAGCGGTCAGCCCATTCGCCGCCAAGCTCTTCAGCAATATCA
CGGGTAGCCAACGCTATGTCCTGATAGCGATCCGCCACACCCAGCCGGCCACAGTCGATGAATCCAGAAA
AGCGGCCATTTTCCACCATGATATTCGGCAAGCAGGCATCGCCATGGGTCACGACGAGATCCTCGCCGTC
GGGCATGCTCGCCTTGAGCCTGGCGAACAGTTCGGCTGGCGCGAGCCCCTGATGCTCTTCGTCCAGATCA
TCCTGATCGACAAGACCGGCTTCCATCCGAGTACGTGCTCGCTCGATGCGATGTTTCGCTTGGTGGTCGA
ATGGGCAGGTAGCCGGATCAAGCGTATGCAGCCGCCGCATTGCATCAGCCATGATGGATACTTTCTCGGC
AGGAGCAAGGTGAGATGACAGGAGATCCTGCCCCGGCACTTCGCCCAATAGCAGCCAGTCCCTTCCCGCT
TCAGTGACAACGTCGAGCACAGCTGCGCAAGGAACGCCCGTCGTGGCCAGCCACGATAGCCGCGCTGCCT
CGTCTTGCAGTTCATTCAGGGCACCGGACAGGTCGGTCTTGACAAAAAGAACCGGGCGCCCCTGCGCTGA
CAGCCGGAACACGGCGGCATCAGAGCAGCCGATTGTCTGTTGTGCCCAGTCATAGCCGAATAGCCTCTCC
ACCCAAGCGGCCGGAGAACCTGCGTGCAATCCATCTTGTTCAATCATGCGAAACGATCCTCATCCTGTCT
CTTGATCGATCTTTGCAAAAGCCTAGGCCTCCAAAAAAGCCTCCTCACTACTTCTGGAATAGCTCAGAGG
CCGAGGCGGCCTCGGCCTCTGCATAAATAAAAAAAATTAGTCAGCCATGGGGCGGAGAATGGGCGGAACT
GGGCGGAGTTAGGGGCGGGATGGGCGGAGTTAGGGGCGGGACTATGGTTGCTGACTAATTGAGATGCATG
CTTTGCATACTTCTGCCTGCTGGGGAGCCTGGGGACTTTCCACACCTGGTTGCTGACTAATTGAGATGCA
TGCTTTGCATACTTCTGCCTGCTGGGGAGCCTGGGGACTTTCCACACCCTAACTGACACACATTCCACAG
CTGGTTCTTTCCGCCTCAGGACTCTTCCTTTTTCAATATTATTGAAGCATTTATCAGGGTTATTGTCTCA
TGAGCGGATACATATTTGAATGTATTTAGAAAAATAAACAAATAGGGGTTCCGCGCACATTTCCCCGAAA
AGTGCCACCTG
[124 nt withheld, positions 1412-1535]
C
[91 nt withheld, positions 1537-1627]
A
[49 nt withheld, positions 1629-1677]
CCTTTGACGTTGGAGTCCACGTTCTTT
[37 nt withheld, positions 1705-1741]
ACCCTATCTCGGTCTATTCTTTTGATTTATAAGGGATTTTGCCGATTTCGGCCTATTGGTTAAAAAATGA
GCTGATTTAACAAAAATTTAACGCGAATTTTAACAAAATATTAACGCTTACAATTTCCATTCGCCATTCA
GGCTGCGCAACTGTTGGGAAGGGCGATCGGTGCGGGCCTCTTCGCTATTACGCCAGCTGGCGAAAGGGGG
ATGTGCTGCAAGGCGATTAAGTTGGGTAACGCCAGGGTTTTCCCAGTCACGACGTTGTAAAACGACGGCC
AGTGCCAAGCTGATCTATACATTGAATCAATATTGGCAATTAGCCATATTAGTCATTGGTTATATAGCAT
AAATCAATATTGGCTATTGGCCATTGCATACGTTGTATCTATATCATAATATGTACATTTATATTGGCTC
ATGTCCAATATGACCGCCATGTTGACATTGATTATTGACTAGTTATTAATAGTAATCAATTACGGGGTCA
TTAGTTCATAGCCCATATATGGAGTTCCGCGTTACATAACTTACGGTAAATGGCCCGCCTGGCTGACCGC
CCAACGACCCCCGCCCATTGACGTCAATAATGACGTATGTTCCCATAGTAACGCCAATAGGGACTTTCCA
TTGACGTCAATGGGTGGAGTATTTACGGTAAACTGCCCACTTGGCAGTACATCAAGTGTATCATATGCCA
AGTCCGCCCCCTATTGACGTCAATGACGGTAAATGGCCCGCCTGGCATTATGCCCAGTACATGACCTTAC
GGGACTTTCCTACTTGGCAGTACATCTACGTATTAGTCATCGCTATTACCATGGTGATGCGGTTTTGGCA
GTACACCAATGGGCGTGGATAGCGGTTTGACTCACGGGGATTTCCAAGTCTCCACCCCATTGACGTCAAT
GGGAGTTTGTTTTGGCACCAAAATCAACGGGACTTTCCAAAATGTCGTAATAACCCCGCCCCGTTGACGC
AAATGGGCGGTAGGCGTGTACGGTGGGAGGTCTATATAAGCAGAGCTCGTTTAGTGAACCGTCAGAATTT
TGTAATACGACTCACTATAGGGCGGCCGGGAATTCGTCGACTGGATCCGGTACCGAGGAGATCTGCCGCC
GCGATCGCCATGAAGGGCAAGGAGGAGAAGGAGGGCGGCGCACGGCTGGGCGCTGGCGGCGGAAGCCCCG
AGAAGAGCCCGAGCGCGCAGGAGCTCAAGGAGCAGGGCAATCGTCTGTTCGTGGGCCGAAAGTACCCGGA
GGCGGCGGCCTGCTACGGCCGCGCGATCACCCGGAACCCGCTGGTGGCCGTGTATTACACCAACCGGGCC
TTGTGCTACCTGAAGATGCAGCAGCACGAGCAGGCCCTGGCCGACTGCCGGCGCGCCCTGGAGCTGGACG
GGCAGTCTGTGAAGGCGCACTTCTTCCTGGGGCAGTGCCAGCTGGAGATGGAGAGCTATGATGAGGCCAT
CGCCAATCTGCAGCGAGCTTACAGCCTGGCCAAGGAGCAGCGGCTGAACTTCGGGGACGACATCCCCAGC
GCTCTTCGAATCGCGAAGAAGAAGCGCTGGAACAGCATTGAGGAGCGGCGCATCCACCAGGAGAGCGAGC
TGCACTCCTACCTCTCCAGGCTCATTGCCGCGGAGCGTGAGAGGGAGCTGGAAGAGTGCCAGCGAAACCA
CGAGGGTGATGAGGACGACAGCCACGTCCGGGCCCAGCAGGCCTGCATTGAGGCCAAGCACGACAAGTAC
ATGGCGGACATGGACGAGCTTTTTTCTCAGGTGGATGAGAAGAGGAAGAAGCGAGACATCCCCGACTACC
TGTGTGGCAAGATCAGCTTTGAGCTGATGCGGGAGCCGTGCATCACGCCCAGTGGCATCACCTACGACCG
CAAGGACATCGAGGAGCACCTGCAGCGTGTGGGTCATTTTGACCCCGTGACCCGGAGCCCCCTGACCCAG
GAACAGCTCATCCCCAACTTGGCTATGAAGGAGGTTATTGACGCATTCATCTCTGAGAATGGCTGGGTGG
AGGACTACAGCGGACCGACGCGTACGCGGCCGCTCGAGCAGAAACTCATCTCAGAAGAGGATCTGCAGAT
CCTCTTCTGAGATGACCGCGGCCGGCCGCGGTCATAGCTGTTTCCTGAACAGATCCCGGGTGGCATCCCT
GTGACCCCTCCCCAGTGCCTCTCCTGGCCCTGGAAGTTGCCACTCCAGTGCCCACCAGCCTTGTCCTAAT
AAAATTAAGTTGCATCATTTTGTCTGACTAGGTGTCCTTCTATAATATTATGGGGTGGAGGGGGGTGGTA
TGGAGCAAGGGGCAAGTTGGGAAGACAACCTGTAGGGCCTGCGGGGTCTATTGGGAACCAAGCTGGAGTG
CAGTGGCACAATCTTGGCTCACTGCAATCTCCGCCTCCTGGGTTCAAGCGATTCTCCTGCCTCAGCCTCC
CGAGTTGTTGGGATTCCAGGCATGCATGACCAGGCTCAGCTAATTTTTGTTTTTTTGGTAGAGACGGGGT
TTCACCATATTGGCCAGGCTGGTCTCCAACTCCTAATCTCAGGTGATCTACCCACCTTGGCCTCCCAAAT
TGCTGGGATTACAGGCGTGAACCACTGCTCCCTTCCCTGTCCTTCTGATTTTAAAATAACTATACCAGCA
GGAGGACGTCCAGACACAGCATAGGCTACCTGGCCATGCCCAACCGGTGGGACATTTGAGTTGCTTGCTT
GGCACTGTCCTCTCATGCGTTGGGTCCACTCAGTAGATGCCTGTTGAATTGGGTACGCGGCCAGCGGCGA
GCGGTATCAGCTCACTCAAAGGCGGTAATACGGTTATCCACAGAATCAGGGGATAACGCAGGAAAGAACA
TGTGAGCAAAAGGCCAGCAAAAGGCCAGGAACCGTAAAAAGGCCGCGTTGCTGGCGTTTTTCCATAGGCT
CCGCCCCCCTGACGAGCATCACAAAAATCGACGCTCAAGTCAGAGGTGGCGAAACCCGACAGGACTATAA
AGATACCAGGCGTTTCCCCCTGGAAGCTCCCTCGTGCGCTCTCCTGTTCCGACCCTGCCGCTTACCGGAT
ACCTGTCCGCCTTTCTCCCTTCGGGAAGCGTGGCGCTTTCTCATAGCTCACGCTGTAGGTATCTCAGTTC
GGTGTAGGTCGTTCGCTCCAAGCTGGGCTGTGTGCACGAACCCCCCGTTCAGCCCGACCGCTGCGCCTTA
TCCGGTAACTATCGTCTTGAGTCCAACCCGGTAAGACACGACTTATCGCCACTGGCAGCAGCCACTGGTA
ACAGGATTAGCAGAGCGAGGTATGTAGGCGGTGCTACAGAGTTCTTGAAGTGGTGGCCTAACTACGGCTA
CACTAGAAGAACAGTATTTGGTATCTGCGCTCTGCTGAAGCCAGTTACCTTCGGAAAAAGAGTTGGTAGC
TCTTGATCCGGCAAACAAACCACCGCTGGTAGCGGTGGTTTTTTTGTTTGCAAGCAGCAGATTACGCGCA
GAAAAAAAGGATCTCAAGAAGATCCTTTGATCTTTTCTACGGGGTCTGACGCTCAGTGGAACGAAAACTC
ACGTTAAGGGATTTTGGTCATGAGATTATCAAAAAGGATCTTCACCTAGATCCTTTTAAATTAAAAATGA
AGTTTTAAATCAATCTAAAGTATATATGAGTAACCTGAGGCTATGGCAGGGCCTGCCGCCCCGACGTTGG
CTGCGAGCCCTGGGCCTTCACCCGAACTTGGGGGGTGGGGTGGGGAAAAGGAAGAAACGCGGGCGTATTG
GCCCCAATGGGGTCTCGGTGGGGTATCGACAGAGTGCCAGCCCTGGGACCGAACCCCGCGTTTATGAACA
AACGACCCAACACCGTGCGTTTTATTCTGTCTTTTTATTGCCGTCATAGCGCGGGTTCCTTCCGGTATTG
TCTCCTTCCGTGTTTCAGTTAGCCTCCCCCTAGGGTGGGCGAAGAACTCCAGCATGAGATCCCCGCGCTG
GAGGATCATCCAGCCGGCGTCCCGGAAAACGATTCCGAAGCC
Features (pLannotate 1.2.2; 14 found; start..end, strand, type, name):
     93..887     -  CDS            NeoR/KanR: aminoglycoside phosphotransferase from Tn5; aph(3')-II (or nptII); confers resistance to neomycin, kanamycin, and G418 (Geneticin®)
    922..1279    -  promoter       SV40 promoter: SV40 enhancer and early promoter
   1281..1385    -  promoter       AmpR promoter: bla
   1412..1840    +  rep_origin     f1 ori (sequence partly withheld): f1 bacteriophage origin of replication; arrow indicates direction of (+) strand synthesis
   1871..2025    -  CDS            lacZα (fragment): LacZα fragment of β-galactosidase; lacZ fragment
   2185..2564    +  enhancer       CMV enhancer: human cytomegalovirus immediate early enhancer
   2566..2765    +  promoter       CMV promoter: human cytomegalovirus (CMV) immediate early promoter
   2794..2812    +  promoter       T7 promoter: promoter for bacteriophage T7 RNA polymerase
   2871..3779    +  CDS            STUB1: CHIP_HUMAN - Also known as CHIP From Homo sapiens (Human).
   3899..4521    +  polyA_signal   hGH poly(A) signal: human growth hormone polyadenylation signal
   4670..5258    -  rep_origin     ori: high-copy-number ColE1/pMB1/pBR322/pUC origin of replication
   5480..5496    +  polyA_signal   bGH poly(A) signal (fragment): bovine growth hormone polyadenylation signal
   5587..5634    -  polyA_signal   HSV TK poly(A) signal: herpes simplex virus thymidine kinase polyadenylation signal (Cole and Stacy, 1985)
   5693..72      -  CDS            ble (fragment) (across the origin): BLE_KLEPN - Experimental evidence at protein level: Swiss-Prot protein existence level 1. Binding protein with a strong affinity to the bleomycin family of antibiotics. Binds to CL990; an antimitotic-antibiotic compound. From Klebsiella pneumoniae.
