[The description below was written by a language model from this plasmid's Addgene catalogue record and pLannotate feature annotations shown in this document.]
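Description:
pCMV6 CHIP-Myc is a 5,773-nt mammalian expression plasmid built on the pCMV6-entry backbone that drives expression of wild-type human CHIP (carboxy terminus of Hsc70-interacting protein, encoded by STUB1), a U-box-containing protein. The STUB1 coding sequence sits downstream of the human cytomegalovirus immediate-early enhancer and promoter, which gives strong constitutive transcription in most mammalian cell lines, and is followed by the human growth hormone polyadenylation signal. A T7 promoter lies between the CMV promoter and the insert and can serve for in vitro transcription or as a sequencing primer site. According to the catalogue entry the protein carries a C-terminal Myc epitope for detection or immunoprecipitation. The automated feature table does not annotate the tag separately, although there is unannotated sequence between the end of the STUB1 feature and the poly(A) signal where it would be expected. The cloning sites used are not recorded.

The plasmid is maintained at high copy in E. coli through a ColE1/pUC-type origin and is selected with kanamycin. Resistance comes from the Tn5 NeoR/KanR aminoglycoside phosphotransferase gene, which is placed behind both a bacterial (bla) promoter and the SV40 enhancer/early promoter and terminated by the HSV TK poly(A) signal. The same marker can therefore support G418 selection of stably transfected mammalian cells. An f1 origin allows single-stranded DNA production, and short lacZα, ble and bGH poly(A) fragments appear to be backbone remnants. The associated study concerns CHIP's role in protecting lysosomes from membrane damage caused by CLN4 mutants, so the construct is suited to overexpression or rescue experiments with tagged wild-type CHIP.
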