Addgene plasmid #246739: pCMV6 CHIP-Myc
Purpose: Mammalian expression of human CHIP wildtype, and a myc-tag on its C-terminus
Depositing lab: Yihong Ye. Publication: CHIP protects lysosomes from CLN4 mutant-induced membrane damage. Lee J, Chin N, Zou J, Mazli WNAB, Jarnik M, Saidi L, Xu Y, Jeong E, Suh J, Replogle J, Ward ME, Bonifacino JS, Zheng W, Hao L, Ye Y. Nat Cell Biol. 2025 Aug 25. doi: 10.1038/s41556-025-01738-2. PubMed 40855364.
Backbone
  Vector backbone: pCMV6-entry
  Vector type: Mammalian Expression
Growth in bacteria
  Bacterial resistance: Kanamycin, 50 μg/mL
  Growth temperature: 37°C
  Growth strain: DH5alpha
  Copy number: High Copy
Gene/Insert
  Gene/Insert name: CHIP (Carboxy terminus of Hsc70-interacting protein) (alt name: STUB1 (STIP1 homology and U-box containing protein 1))
  Species: H. sapiens (human)
  Entrez Gene: STUB1 (a.k.a. CHIP, HSPABP2, NY-CO-7, SCA48, SCAR16, SDCCAG7, UBOX1)
  Promoter: CMV
  Tag / fusion protein: Myc (C terminal on insert)
  Cloning method: Restriction Enzyme; 5′ cloning site Unknown (unknown if destroyed)
Terms and licenses: Academic/Nonprofit Terms; Industry Terms: Not Available to Industry
Depositor comments: Please visit https://doi.org/10.1101/2025.02.18.638932 for bioRxiv preprint.
How to cite: pCMV6 CHIP-Myc was a gift from Yihong Ye (Addgene plasmid # 246739 ; http://n2t.net/addgene:246739 ; RRID:Addgene_246739)
